Addgene plasmid #58461: pCMV-myc-hIFITM3
Purpose: Expresses human IFITM3 with an N-terminal myc tag in mammalian cells.
Depositing lab: Jacob Yount. Depositing organization: Ohio State University. Publication: Phosphorylation of the antiviral protein interferon-inducible transmembrane protein 3 (IFITM3) dually regulates its endocytosis and ubiquitination. Chesarino NM, McMichael TM, Hach JC, Yount JS. J Biol Chem. 2014 Apr 25;289(17):11986-92. doi: 10.1074/jbc.M114.557694. Epub 2014 Mar 13. PubMed 24627473.
Backbone
  Vector backbone: pCMV-myc
  Backbone manufacturer: clontech
  Backbone size w/o insert (bp): 3800
  Total vector size (bp): 4118
  Vector type: Mammalian Expression
Growth in bacteria
  Bacterial resistance: Ampicillin, 100 μg/mL
  Growth temperature: 37°C
  Growth strain: DH5alpha
  Copy number: High Copy
Gene/Insert
  Gene/Insert name: IFITM3
  Species: H. sapiens (human)
  Entrez Gene: IFITM3 (a.k.a. 1-8U, DSPA2b, IP15)
  Promoter: CMV IE
  Tag / fusion protein: myc (N terminal on backbone)
  Cloning method: Restriction Enzyme; 5′ cloning site EcoRI (not destroyed); 3′ cloning site SalI (not destroyed)
  Sequencing primers: 5′ GATCCGGTACTAGAGGAACTGAAAAAC
Terms and licenses: Academic/Nonprofit Terms; Industry Terms: Not Available to Industry
How to cite: pCMV-myc-hIFITM3 was a gift from Jacob Yount (Addgene plasmid # 58461 ; http://n2t.net/addgene:58461 ; RRID:Addgene_58461)
