[The description below was written by a language model from this plasmid's Addgene catalogue record.]
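Description:
pCMV-myc-hIFITM3 is a mammalian expression plasmid built on the commercial pCMV-myc backbone (about 3.8 kb), giving a total construct of roughly 4.1 kb. It is propagated in E. coli as a high-copy plasmid under ampicillin selection. The record does not list a mammalian selection marker or name the bacterial origin of replication, and no feature table is provided, so other backbone elements such as the polyadenylation signal are not documented here.

The payload is the human IFITM3 coding sequence (interferon-inducible transmembrane protein 3, also known as 1-8U), inserted by restriction cloning between the EcoRI and SalI sites, both of which remain intact. Transcription is driven by the cytomegalovirus immediate-early (CMV IE) promoter, a strong constitutive promoter active in most mammalian cell lines. The backbone supplies a myc epitope upstream of the cloning site, so the protein is made with an N-terminal myc tag, allowing detection by western blot or immunofluorescence and recovery by immunoprecipitation with anti-myc antibodies, without needing an IFITM3-specific antibody.

The plasmid is intended for expression of tagged IFITM3 in transfected mammalian cells. IFITM3 is an interferon-induced antiviral restriction factor, and the associated publication concerns how its phosphorylation regulates its endocytosis and ubiquitination. This suggests the construct serves for studying IFITM3 trafficking, post-translational modification and antiviral function, and possibly as a wild-type reference or template for mutant versions, although the record does not state this explicitly.
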