>Addgene plasmid #58461 | pCMV-myc-hIFITM3 | addgene partial sequence | sequence record 96001 | pcDL-F 5'-GTTGCCTTTACTTCTAGGCCT-3'
CTCTAAAAGCTGCGGAATTGTACCCGCGGGCCCACCATGGCATCAATGCAGAAGCTGATCTCAGAGGAGG
ACCTGCTTATGGCCATGGAGGCCCGAATTCCCATGAATCACACTGTCCAAACCTTCTTCTCTCCTGTCAA
CAGTGGCCAGCCCCCCAACTATGAGATGCTCAAGGAGGAGCACGAGGTGGCTGTGCTGGGGGCGCCCCAC
AACCCTGCTCCCCCGACGTCCACCGTGATCCACATCCGCAGCGAGACCTCCGTGCCCGACCATGTCGTCT
GGTCCCTGTTCAACACCCTCTTCATGAACCCCTGCTGCCTGGGCTTCATAGCATTCGCCTACTCCGTGAA
GTCTAGGGACAGGAAGATGGTTGGCGACGTGACCGGGGCCCAGGCCTATGCCTCCACCGCCAAGTGCCTG
AACATCTGGGCCCTGATTCTGGGCATCCTCATGACCATTCTGCTCATCGTCATCCCAGTGCTGATCTTCC
AGGCCTATGGATAGGTCGACCGAGATCTCTCGAGGTACCGCGGCCGCGGGGATCCAGACATGATAAGATA
CATTGATGAGTTTGGACAAACCACAACTAGAATGCAGTGAAAAAAATGCTTTATTTGTGAAATTTGTGAT
GCTATTGCTTTATTTGTAACCATTATAAGCTGCAATAAACAAGTTAACAACAACAATTGCATTCATTTTA
TGTTTCAGGTTCAGGGGGAGGTGTGGGAGGTTTTTTCGGATCCTCTAGAGTCGATCTGCAGGCATGCTAG
CTTGGCGTAATCATGGTCATAGCTGTTTCCTGTGTGAAATTGTTATCCGCTCACAATTCCACACA
