>Addgene plasmid #58461 | pCMV-myc-hIFITM3 | addgene partial sequence | sequence record 96002 | EBV-rev 5'-GTGGTTTGTCCAAACTCATC-3'
TGTCTGGATCCCCGCGGCCGCGGTACCTCGAGAGATCTCGGTCGACCTATCCATAGGCCTGGAAGATCAG
CACTGGGATGACGATGAGCAGAATGGTCATGAGGATGCCCAGAATCAGGGCCCAGATGTTCAGGCACTTG
GCGGTGGAGGCATAGGCCTGGGCCCCGGTCACGTCGCCAACCATCTTCCTGTCCCTAGACTTCACGGAGT
AGGCGAATGCTATGAAGCCCAGGCAGCAGGGGTTCATGAAGAGGGTGTTGAACAGGGACCAGACGACATG
GTCGGGCACGGAGGTCTCGCTGCGGATGTGGATCACGGTGGACGTCGGGGGAGCAGGGTTGTGGGGCGCC
CCCAGCACAGCCACCTCGTGCTCCTCCTTGAGCATCTCATAGTTGGGGGGCTGGCCACTGTTGACAGGAG
AGAAGAAGGTTTGGACAGTGTGATTCATGGGAATTCGGGCCTCCATGGCCATAAGCAGGTCCTCCTCTGA
GATCAGCTTCTGCATTGATGCCATGGTGGGCCCGCGGGTACAATTCCGCAGCTTTTAGAGCAGAAGTAAC
ACTTCCGTACAGGCCTAGAAGTAAAGGCAACATCCACTGAGGAGCAGTTCTTTGATTTGCACCACCACCG
GATCCGGGACCTGAAATAAAAGACAAAAAGACTAAACTTACCAGTTAACTTTCTGGTTTTTCAGTTCCTC
TAGTACCGGATCCTCTAGAGTCCGGAGGCTGGATCGGTCCCGGTGTCTTCTATGGAGGTCAAAACAGCGT
GGATGGCGTCTCCAGGCGATCTGACGGTTCACTAAACGAGCTCTGCTTATATAGACCTCCCACCGTACAC
GCCTACCGCCCATTTGCGTCAATGGGGCGGAGTTGTTACGACATTTTGGAAAGTCCCGTTGATTTTGGTG
CCAAAACAAACTCCCATTGACGTCAATGGGGTGGAGACTTGGAAATCCCCGTGAGTCAAACCGCTATCCA
CGCCCATTGATGTACTGCCAAAACCGCATCACCATGGTAATAGCGATGACTAATACGTAGATGTACTGCC
AAGTAGGAAAGTCCCATAAGGTCATGTACTGGGCATAATGCCAGGCGGGCCATTTACCGTCATTGACGTC
AATAGGGG
